Addgene plasmid #112102: pEGFP-N1 Dynamin1 P294A
Purpose: Mammalian expression of GFP-tagged Dynamin protein.
Depositing lab: Justin Taraska. Depositing organization: National Heart, Lung, and Blood Institute (NHLBI). Publication: Cryo-EM of the dynamin polymer assembled on lipid membrane. Kong L, Sochacki KA, Wang H, Fang S, Canagarajah B, Kehr AD, Rice WJ, Strub MP, Taraska JW, Hinshaw JE. Nature. 2018 Aug;560(7717):258-262. doi: 10.1038/s41586-018-0378-6. Epub 2018 Aug 1. PubMed 30069048.
Backbone
  Vector backbone: pEGFP-N1
  Backbone manufacturer: Clontech
  Vector type: Mammalian Expression
Growth in bacteria
  Bacterial resistance: Kanamycin, 50 μg/mL
  Growth temperature: 37°C
  Growth strain: DH5alpha
  Copy number: High Copy
Gene/Insert
  Gene/Insert name: Dynamin1
  Species: H. sapiens (human)
  Mutation: P294A
  Entrez Gene: DNM1 (a.k.a. DEE31, DNM, EIEE31)
  Promoter: CMV
  Tag / fusion protein: EGFP (C terminal on backbone)
  Cloning method: Unknown
  Sequencing primers: 5′ CMV-F; 3′ SV40-pArev
Terms and licenses: Academic/Nonprofit Terms; Industry Terms: Not Available to Industry
How to cite: pEGFP-N1 Dynamin1 P294A was a gift from Justin Taraska (Addgene plasmid # 112102 ; http://n2t.net/addgene:112102 ; RRID:Addgene_112102)
