[The description below was written by a language model from this plasmid's Addgene catalogue record and pLannotate feature annotations shown in this document.]
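Description:
pEGFP-N1 Dynamin1 P294A is a mammalian expression plasmid of about 7.3 kb, built on the Clontech pEGFP-N1 backbone, that produces human dynamin 1 (DNM1) carrying a proline-to-alanine substitution at residue 294, fused at its C terminus to EGFP. The dynamin coding sequence sits between remnants of the multiple cloning site, downstream of the human cytomegalovirus immediate early enhancer and promoter, and is followed after a short linker region by the mammalian codon-optimized EGFP open reading frame. The SV40 polyadenylation signal terminates the transcript. The cloning method used to insert the gene is not recorded.

The plasmid is maintained at high copy in E. coli through a ColE1/pUC-type origin and selected with kanamycin. The Tn5 aminoglycoside phosphotransferase (NeoR/KanR) is placed behind tandem promoters: a bacterial bla promoter drives kanamycin resistance in bacteria, while the SV40 enhancer/early promoter drives the same gene in mammalian cells, where it can confer G418 resistance, with the HSV TK poly(A) signal ending that unit. An f1 origin is also present, which can support single-stranded DNA production. The short annotated fragments of large T antigen, ble and the bGH poly(A) signal are probably sequence-similarity hits within backbone regions rather than functional elements.

Dynamin 1 is a GTPase involved in vesicle trafficking and receptor-mediated endocytosis. This construct lets the P294A mutant be expressed and followed by fluorescence in transfected mammalian cells. It was deposited in connection with a structural study of the dynamin polymer assembled on lipid membranes, although the record does not state the specific functional effect of the mutation.
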