Features (pLannotate 1.2.2; 16 found; start..end, strand, type, name):
     52..355     +  enhancer       CMV enhancer: human cytomegalovirus immediate early enhancer
    356..559     +  promoter       CMV promoter: human cytomegalovirus (CMV) immediate early promoter
    582..604     +  misc_feature   MCS (fragment): multiple cloning site
    610..3198    +  CDS            DNM1: DYN1_HUMAN - Also known as DNM. Experimental evidence at protein level: Swiss-Prot protein existence level 1. Microtubule-associated force-producing protein involved in producing microtubule bundles and able to bind and hydrolyze GTP. Most probably involved in vesicular trafficking processes. Involved in receptor-mediated endocytosis. From Homo sapiens (Human).
   3198..3242    +  misc_feature   MCS (fragment): multiple cloning site
   3256..3975    +  CDS            EGFP: the original enhanced GFP (Yang et al., 1996) mammalian codon-optimized
   3992..4075    +  CDS            large T antigen (fragment): large T antigen from SV40 (simian virus 40)
   4098..4219    +  polyA_signal   SV40 poly(A) signal: SV40 polyadenylation signal
   4253..4681    -  rep_origin     f1 ori (sequence partly withheld): f1 bacteriophage origin of replication; arrow indicates direction of (+) strand synthesis
   4708..4812    +  promoter       AmpR promoter: bla
   4814..5171    +  promoter       SV40 promoter: SV40 enhancer and early promoter
   5206..6000    +  CDS            NeoR/KanR: aminoglycoside phosphotransferase from Tn5; aph(3')-II (or nptII); confers resistance to neomycin, kanamycin, and G418 (Geneticin®)
   6021..6173    +  CDS            ble (fragment): BLE_KLEPN - Experimental evidence at protein level: Swiss-Prot protein existence level 1. Binding protein with a strong affinity to the bleomycin family of antibiotics. Binds to CL990; an antimitotic-antibiotic compound. From Klebsiella pneumoniae.
   6232..6279    +  polyA_signal   HSV TK poly(A) signal: herpes simplex virus thymidine kinase polyadenylation signal (Cole and Stacy, 1985)
   6370..6386    -  polyA_signal   bGH poly(A) signal (fragment): bovine growth hormone polyadenylation signal
   6608..7196    +  rep_origin     ori: high-copy-number ColE1/pMB1/pBR322/pUC origin of replication
>Addgene plasmid #112102 | pEGFP-N1 Dynamin1 P294A | addgene full sequence | sequence record 213724 | Addgene NGS Result
ATAGTAATCAATTACGGGGTCATTAGTTCATAGCCCATATATGGAGTTCCGCGTTACATAACTTACGGTA
AATGGCCCGCCTGGCTGACCGCCCAACGACCCCCGCCCATTGACGTCAATAATGACGTATGTTCCCATAG
TAACGCCAATAGGGACTTTCCATTGACGTCAATGGGTGGAGTATTTACGGTAAACTGCCCACTTGGCAGT
ACATCAAGTGTATCATATGCCAAGTACGCCCCCTATTGACGTCAATGACGGTAAATGGCCCGCCTGGCAT
TATGCCCAGTACATGACCTTATGGGACTTTCCTACTTGGCAGTACATCTACGTATTAGTCATCGCTATTA
CCATGGTGATGCGGTTTTGGCAGTACATCAATGGGCGTGGATAGCGGTTTGACTCACGGGGATTTCCAAG
TCTCCACCCCATTGACGTCAATGGGAGTTTGTTTTGGCACCAAAATCAACGGGACTTTCCAAAATGTCGT
AACAACTCCGCCCCATTGACGCAAATGGGCGGTAGGCGTGTACGGTGGGAGGTCTATATAAGCAGAGCTG
GTTTAGTGAACCGTCAGATCCGCTAGCGCTACCGGACTCAGATCCTGCCATGGGCAACCGCGGCATGGAA
GATCTCATCCCGCTGGTCAACCGGCTGCAAGACGCCTTCTCTGCCATCGGCCAGAACGCGGACCTCGACC
TGCCGCAGATCGCTGTGGTGGGCGGCCAGAGCGCCGGCAAGAGCTCGGTGCTCGAGAATTTCGTAGGCAG
GGACTTCTTGCCTCGAGGATCTGGCATTGTTACCCGACGTCCCCTGGTCTTGCAGCTGGTCAATGCAACC
ACAGAATATGCCGAGTTCCTGCACTGCAAGGGAAAGAAATTCACCGACTTCGAGGAGGTGCGCCTTGAGA
TCGAGGCCGAGACCGACAGGGTCACCGGCACCAACAAGGGCATCTCGCCGGTGCCTATCAACCTCCGCGT
CTACTCGCCGCACGTGCTGAACCTGACCCTGGTGGACCTGCCCGGAATGACCAAGGTCCCGGTGGGGGAC
CAACCTCCCGACATCGAGTTCCAGATCCGAGACATGCTTATGCAGTTTGTCACCAAGGAGAACTGCCTCA
TCCTGGCCGTGTCCCCCGCCAACTCTGACCTGGCCAATTCTGACGCCCTCAAGGTCGCCAAGGAGGTGGA
CCCCCAGGGCCAGCGCACCATCGGGGTCATCACCAAGCTGGACCTGATGGACGAGGGCACAGATGCCCGT
GATGTGCTGGAGAACAAGCTGCTCCCCCTGCGCAGAGGCTACATTGGAGTGGTGAACCGGAGCCAGAAGG
ACATTGATGGCAAGAAGGACATTACCGCCGCCTTGGCTGCTGAACGAAAGTTCTTCCTCTCCCATCCATC
TTATCGCCACTTGGCTGACCGTATGGGCACGCCCTACCTGCAGAAGGTCCTCAATCAGCAACTGACGAAC
CACATCCGGGACACACTGGCCGGGCTGCGGAACAAGCTGCAGAGCCAGCTACTGTCCATTGAGAAGGAGG
TGGAGGAATACAAGAACTTCCGCCCTGATGACCCAGCTCGCAAGACCAAGGCCCTGCTGCAGATGGTCCA
GCAGTTTGCCGTAGACTTTGAGAAGCGCATTGAGGGCTCAGGAGATCAGATCGACACCTACGAACTGTCA
GGGGGAGCCCGCATTAACCGAATCTTCCACGAGCGCTTCCCTTTCGAGCTGGTCAAGATGGAGTTTGATG
AGAAGGAACTCCGAAGGGAGATCAGCTATGCTATCAAGAATATCCATGGCATTAGAACGGGGCTGTTTAC
CCCAGACATGGCCTTTGAGACCATTGTGAAAAAGCAGGTGAAGAAGATCCGAGAACCGTGTCTCAAGTGT
GTGGACATGGTTATCTCGGAGCTAATCAGCACCGTTAGACAGTGCACCAAGAAGCTCCAGCAGTACCCGC
GGCTACGGGAGGAGATGGAGCGCATCGTGACCACCCACATCCGGGAGCGCGAGGGCCGCACTAAGGAGCA
GGTCATGCTTCTCATCGATATCGAGCTGGCTTACATGAACACCAACCATGAGGACTTCATAGGCTTTGCC
AATGCTCAGCAGAGGAGCAACCAGATGAACAAGAAGAAGACTTCAGGGAACCAGGATGAGATTCTGGTCA
TCCGCAAGGGCTGGCTGACTATCAATAATATTGGCATCATGAAAGGGGGCTCCAAGGAGTACTGGTTTGT
GCTGACTGCTGAGAATCTGTCCTGGTACAAGGATGATGAGGAGAAAGAGAAGAAATACATGCTGTCTGTG
GACAACCTCAAGCTGCGGGACGTGGAGAAGGGCTTTATGTCGAGCAAGCATATCTTTGCCCTCTTTAACA
CGGAGCAGAGGAATGTCTACAAGGATTATCGGCAGCTGGAGCTAGCCTGTGAGACACAGGAGGAGGTGGA
CAGCTGGAAGGCCTCCTTCCTGAGGGCTGGCGTGTACCCTGAGCGTGTTGGGGACAAAGAGAAAGCCAGC
GAGACCGAGGAGAATGGCTCCGACAGCTTCATGCATTCCATGGACCCACAGCTGGAACGGCAAGTGGAGA
CCATCCGGAATCTTGTGGACTCATACATGGCCATTGTCAACAAGACCGTGAGGGACCTCATGCCCAAGAC
CATCATGCACCTCATGATTAACAATACCAAGGAGTTCATCTTCTCGGAGCTGCTGGCCAACCTGTACTCG
TGTGGGGACCAGAACACGCTGATGGAGGAGTCGGCGGAGCAGGCACAGCGGCGCGACGAGATGCTGCGCA
TGTACCACGCACTGAAGGAGGCGCTCAGCATCATCGGCAACATCAACACGACCACCGTCAGCACGCCCAT
GCCCCCGCCCGTGGACGACTCCTGGCTGCAGGTGCAGAGCGTACCGGCCGGACGCAGGTCGCCCACGTCC
AGCCCCACGCCGCAGCGCCGAGCCCCCGCCGTGCCCCCAGCCCGGCCCGGGTCGCGGGGCCCTGCTCCTG
GGCCTCCGCCTGCTGGGTCCGCCCTGGGGGGGGCGCCCCCCGTGCCCTCCAGGCCGGGGGCTTCCCCTGA
CCCTTTCGGCCCTCCCCCTCAGGTGCCCTCGCGCCCCAACCGCGCCCCGCCCGGGGTCCCCAGCCGATCG
GGTCAGGCAAGTCCATCCCGTCCTGAGAGCCCCAGGCCCCCCTTCGACAAGCTTCGAATTCTGCAGTCGA
CGGTACCGCGGGCCCGGGATCCACCGGTCGCCACCATGGTGAGCAAGGGCGAGGAGCTGTTCACCGGGGT
GGTGCCCATCCTGGTCGAGCTGGACGGCGACGTAAACGGCCACAAGTTCAGCGTGTCCGGCGAGGGCGAG
GGCGATGCCACCTACGGCAAGCTGACCCTGAAGTTCATCTGCACCACCGGCAAGCTGCCCGTGCCCTGGC
CCACCCTCGTGACCACCCTGACCTACGGCGTGCAGTGCTTCAGCCGCTACCCCGACCACATGAAGCAGCA
CGACTTCTTCAAGTCCGCCATGCCCGAAGGCTACGTCCAGGAGCGCACCATCTTCTTCAAGGACGACGGC
AACTACAAGACCCGCGCCGAGGTGAAGTTCGAGGGCGACACCCTGGTGAACCGCATCGAGCTGAAGGGCA
TCGACTTCAAGGAGGACGGCAACATCCTGGGGCACAAGCTGGAGTACAACTACAACAGCCACAACGTCTA
TATCATGGCCGACAAGCAGAAGAACGGCATCAAGGTGAACTTCAAGATCCGCCACAACATCGAGGACGGC
AGCGTGCAGCTCGCCGACCACTACCAGCAGAACACCCCCATCGGCGACGGCCCCGTGCTGCTGCCCGACA
ACCACTACCTGAGCACCCAGTCCGCCCTGAGCAAAGACCCCAACGAGAAGCGCGATCACATGGTCCTGCT
GGAGTTCGTGACCGCCGCCGGGATCACTCTCGGCATGGACGAGCTGTACAAGTAAAGCGGCCGCGACTCT
AGATCATAATCAGCCATACCACATTTGTAGAGGTTTTACTTGCTTTAAAAAACCTCCCACACCTCCCCCT
GAACCTGAAACATAAAATGAATGCAATTGTTGTTGTTAACTTGTTTATTGCAGCTTATAATGGTTACAAA
TAAAGCAATAGCATCACAAATTTCACAAATAAAGCATTTTTTTCACTGCATTCTAGTTGTGGTTTGTCCA
AACTCATCAATGTATCTTAAGGCGTAAATTGTAAGCGTTAATATTTTGTTAAAATTCGCGTTAAATTTTT
GTTAAATCAGCTCATTTTTTAACCAATAGGCCGAAATCGGCAAAATCCCTTATAAATCAAAAGAATAGAC
CGAGATAGGGT
[37 nt withheld, positions 4352-4388]
AAAGAACGTGGACTCCAACGTCAAAGG
[49 nt withheld, positions 4416-4464]
T
[91 nt withheld, positions 4466-4556]
G
[124 nt withheld, positions 4558-4681]
CAGGTGGCACTTTTCGGGGAAATGTGCGCGGAACCCCTATTTGTTTATTTTTCTAAATACATTCAAATAT
GTATCCGCTCATGAGACAATAACCCTGATAAATGCTTCAATAATATTGAAAAAGGAAGAGTCCTGAGGCG
GAAAGAACCAGCTGTGGAATGTGTGTCAGTTAGGGTGTGGAAAGTCCCCAGGCTCCCCAGCAGGCAGAAG
TATGCAAAGCATGCATCTCAATTAGTCAGCAACCAGGTGTGGAAAGTCCCCAGGCTCCCCAGCAGGCAGA
AGTATGCAAAGCATGCATCTCAATTAGTCAGCAACCATAGTCCCGCCCCTAACTCCGCCCATCCCGCCCC
TAACTCCGCCCAGTTCCGCCCATTCTCCGCCCCATGGCTGACTAATTTTTTTTATTTATGCAGAGGCCGA
GGCCGCCTCGGCCTCTGAGCTATTCCAGAAGTAGTGAGGAGGCTTTTTTGGAGGCCTAGGCTTTTGCAAA
GATCGATCAAGAGACAGGATGAGGATCGTTTCGCATGATTGAACAAGATGGATTGCACGCAGGTTCTCCG
GCCGCTTGGGTGGAGAGGCTATTCGGCTATGACTGGGCACAACAGACAATCGGCTGCTCTGATGCCGCCG
TGTTCCGGCTGTCAGCGCAGGGGCGCCCGGTTCTTTTTGTCAAGACCGACCTGTCCGGTGCCCTGAATGA
ACTGCAAGACGAGGCAGCGCGGCTATCGTGGCTGGCCACGACGGGCGTTCCTTGCGCAGCTGTGCTCGAC
GTTGTCACTGAAGCGGGAAGGGACTGGCTGCTATTGGGCGAAGTGCCGGGGCAGGATCTCCTGTCATCTC
ACCTTGCTCCTGCCGAGAAAGTATCCATCATGGCTGATGCAATGCGGCGGCTGCATACGCTTGATCCGGC
TACCTGCCCATTCGACCACCAAGCGAAACATCGCATCGAGCGAGCACGTACTCGGATGGAAGCCGGTCTT
GTCGATCAGGATGATCTGGACGAAGAGCATCAGGGGCTCGCGCCAGCCGAACTGTTCGCCAGGCTCAAGG
CGAGCATGCCCGACGGCGAGGATCTCGTCGTGACCCATGGCGATGCCTGCTTGCCGAATATCATGGTGGA
AAATGGCCGCTTTTCTGGATTCATCGACTGTGGCCGGCTGGGTGTGGCGGACCGCTATCAGGACATAGCG
TTGGCTACCCGTGATATTGCTGAAGAGCTTGGCGGCGAATGGGCTGACCGCTTCCTCGTGCTTTACGGTA
TCGCCGCTCCCGATTCGCAGCGCATCGCCTTCTATCGCCTTCTTGACGAGTTCTTCTGAGCGGGACTCTG
GGGTTCGAAATGACCGACCAAGCGACGCCCAACCTGCCATCACGAGATTTCGATTCCACCGCCGCCTTCT
ATGAAAGGTTGGGCTTCGGAATCGTTTTCCGGGACGCCGGCTGGATGATCCTCCAGCGCGGGGATCTCAT
GCTGGAGTTCTTCGCCCACCCTAGGGGGAGGCTAACTGAAACACGGAAGGAGACAATACCGGAAGGAACC
CGCGCTATGACGGCAATAAAAAGACAGAATAAAACGCACGGTGTTGGGTCGTTTGTTCATAAACGCGGGG
TTCGGTCCCAGGGCTGGCACTCTGTCGATACCCCACCGAGACCCCATTGGGGCCAATACGCCCGCGTTTC
TTCCTTTTCCCCACCCCACCCCCCAAGTTCGGGTGAAGGCCCAGGGCTCGCAGCCAACGTCGGGGCGGCA
GGCCCTGCCATAGCCTCAGGTTACTCATATATACTTTAGATTGATTTAAAACTTCATTTTTAATTTAAAA
GGATCTAGGTGAAGATCCTTTTTGATAATCTCATGACCAAAATCCCTTAACGTGAGTTTTCGTTCCACTG
AGCGTCAGACCCCGTAGAAAAGATCAAAGGATCTTCTTGAGATCCTTTTTTTCTGCGCGTAATCTGCTGC
TTGCAAACAAAAAAACCACCGCTACCAGCGGTGGTTTGTTTGCCGGATCAAGAGCTACCAACTCTTTTTC
CGAAGGTAACTGGCTTCAGCAGAGCGCAGATACCAAATACTGTTCTTCTAGTGTAGCCGTAGTTAGGCCA
CCACTTCAAGAACTCTGTAGCACCGCCTACATACCTCGCTCTGCTAATCCTGTTACCAGTGGCTGCTGCC
AGTGGCGATAAGTCGTGTCTTACCGGGTTGGACTCAAGACGATAGTTACCGGATAAGGCGCAGCGGTCGG
GCTGAACGGGGGGTTCGTGCACACAGCCCAGCTTGGAGCGAACGACCTACACCGAACTGAGATACCTACA
GCGTGAGCTATGAGAAAGCGCCACGCTTCCCGAAGGGAGAAAGGCGGACAGGTATCCGGTAAGCGGCAGG
GTCGGAACAGGAGAGCGCACGAGGGAGCTTCCAGGGGGAAACGCCTGGTATCTTTATAGTCCTGTCGGGT
TTCGCCACCTCTGACTTGAGCGTCGATTTTTGTGATGCTCGTCAGGGGGGCGGAGCCTATGGAAAAACGC
CAGCAACGCGGCCTTTTTACGGTTCCTGGCCTTTTGCTGGCCTTTTGCTCACATGTTCTTTCCTGCGTTA
TCCCCTGATTCTGTGGATAACCGTATTACCGCCATGCATTAGTTATTA
