>Addgene plasmid #112102 | pEGFP-N1 Dynamin1 P294A | depositor partial sequence | sequence record 211026 | hDynamin1 P294A
ATGGGCAACCGCGGCATGGAAGATCTCATCCCGCTGGTCAACCGGCTGCAAGACGCCTTCTCTGCCATCG
GCCAGAACGCGGACCTCGACCTGCCGCAGATCGCTGTGGTGGGCGGCCAGAGCGCCGGCAAGAGCTCGGT
GCTCGAGAATTTCGTAGGCAGGGACTTCTTGCCTCGAGGATCTGGCATTGTTACCCGACGTCCCCTGGTC
TTGCAGCTGGTCAATGCAACCACAGAATATGCCGAGTTCCTGCACTGCAAGGGAAAGAAATTCACCGACT
TCGAGGAGGTGCGCCTTGAGATCGAGGCCGAGACCGACAGGGTCACCGGCACCAACAAGGGCATCTCGCC
GGTGCCTATCAACCTCCGCGTCTACTCGCCGCACGTGCTGAACCTGACCCTGGTGGACCTGCCCGGAATG
ACCAAGGTCCCGGTGGGGGACCAACCTCCCGACATCGAGTTCCAGATCCGAGACATGCTTATGCAGTTTG
TCACCAAGGAGAACTGCCTCATCCTGGCCGTGTCCCCCGCCAACTCTGACCTGGCCAATTCTGACGCCCT
CAAGGTCGCCAAGGAGGTGGACCCCCAGGGCCAGCGCACCATCGGGGTCATCACCAAGCTGGACCTGATG
GACGAGGGCACAGATGCCCGTGATGTGCTGGAGAACAAGCTGCTCCCCCTGCGCAGAGGCTACATTGGAG
TGGTGAACCGGAGCCAGAAGGACATTGATGGCAAGAAGGACATTACCGCCGCCTTGGCTGCTGAACGAAA
GTTCTTCCTCTCCCATCCATCTTATCGCCACTTGGCTGACCGTATGGGCACGCCCTACCTGCAGAAGGTC
CTCAATCAGCAACTGACGAACCACATCCGGGACACACTGGCCGGGCTGCGGAACAAGCTGCAGAGCCAGC
TACTGTCCATTGAGAAGGAGGTGGAGGAATACAAGAACTTCCGCCCTGATGACCCAGCTCGCAAGACCAA
GGCCCTGCTGCAGATGGTCCAGCAGTTTGCCGTAGACTTTGAGAAGCGCATTGAGGGCTCAGGAGATCAG
ATCGACACCTACGAACTGTCAGGGGGAGCCCGCATTAACCGAATCTTCCACGAGCGCTTCCCTTTCGAGC
TGGTCAAGATGGAGTTTGATGAGAAGGAACTCCGAAGGGAGATCAGCTATGCTATCAAGAATATCCATGG
CATTAGAACGGGGCTGTTTACCCCAGACATGGCCTTTGAGACCATTGTGAAAAAGCAGGTGAAGAAGATC
CGAGAACCGTGTCTCAAGTGTGTGGACATGGTTATCTCGGAGCTAATCAGCACCGTTAGACAGTGCACCA
AGAAGCTCCAGCAGTACCCGCGGCTACGGGAGGAGATGGAGCGCATCGTGACCACCCACATCCGGGAGCG
CGAGGGCCGCACTAAGGAGCAGGTCATGCTTCTCATCGATATCGAGCTGGCTTACATGAACACCAACCAT
GAGGACTTCATAGGCTTTGCCAATGCTCAGCAGAGGAGCAACCAGATGAACAAGAAGAAGACTTCAGGGA
ACCAGGATGAGATTCTGGTCATCCGCAAGGGCTGGCTGACTATCAATAATATTGGCATCATGAAAGGGGG
CTCCAAGGAGTACTGGTTTGTGCTGACTGCTGAGAATCTGTCCTGGTACAAGGATGATGAGGAGAAAGAG
AAGAAATACATGCTGTCTGTGGACAACCTCAAGCTGCGGGACGTGGAGAAGGGCTTTATGTCGAGCAAGC
ATATCTTTGCCCTCTTTAACACGGAGCAGAGGAATGTCTACAAGGATTATCGGCAGCTGGAGCTAGCCTG
TGAGACACAGGAGGAGGTGGACAGCTGGAAGGCCTCCTTCCTGAGGGCTGGCGTGTACCCTGAGCGTGTT
GGGGACAAAGAGAAAGCCAGCGAGACCGAGGAGAATGGCTCCGACAGCTTCATGCATTCCATGGACCCAC
AGCTGGAACGGCAAGTGGAGACCATCCGGAATCTTGTGGACTCATACATGGCCATTGTCAACAAGACCGT
GAGGGACCTCATGCCCAAGACCATCATGCACCTCATGATTAACAATACCAAGGAGTTCATCTTCTCGGAG
CTGCTGGCCAACCTGTACTCGTGTGGGGACCAGAACACGCTGATGGAGGAGTCGGCGGAGCAGGCACAGC
GGCGCGACGAGATGCTGCGCATGTACCACGCACTGAAGGAGGCGCTCAGCATCATCGGCAACATCAACAC
GACCACCGTCAGCACGCCCATGCCCCCGCCCGTGGACGACTCCTGGCTGCAGGTGCAGAGCGTACCGGCC
GGACGCAGGTCGCCCACGTCCAGCCCCACGCCGCAGCGCCGAGCCCCCGCCGTGCCCCCAGCCCGGCCCG
GGTCGCGGGGCCCTGCTCCTGGGCCTCCGCCTGCTGGGTCCGCCCTGGGGGGGGCGCCCCCCGTGCCCTC
CAGGCCGGGGGCTTCCCCTGACCCTTTCGGCCCTCCCCCTCAGGTGCCCTCGCGCCCCAACCGCGCCCCG
CCCGGGGTCCCCAGCCGATCGGGTCAGGCAAGTCCATCCCGTCCTGAGAGCCCCAGGCCCCCCTTCGACA
AGCTT
