LOCUS       Exported 7319 bp ds-DNA circular SYN 13-MAY-2021
DEFINITION  Mammalian expression of GFP-tagged Dynamin protein..
ACCESSION   .
VERSION     .
KEYWORDS    pEGFP-N1 Dynamin1 P294A
SOURCE      synthetic DNA construct
  ORGANISM  synthetic DNA construct
REFERENCE   1 (bases 1 to 7319)
  AUTHORS   Kong L, Sochacki KA, Wang H, Fang S, Canagarajah B, Kehr AD, Rice
            WJ, Strub MP, Taraska JW, Hinshaw JE
  TITLE     Cryo-EM of the dynamin polymer assembled on lipid membrane.
  JOURNAL   Nature. 2018 Aug;560(7717):258-262. doi: 10.1038/s41586-018-0378-6.
            Epub 2018 Aug 1.
  PUBMED    30069048
REFERENCE   2 (bases 1 to 7319)
  AUTHORS   .
  TITLE     Direct Submission
  JOURNAL   Exported May 13, 2021 from SnapGene Server 1.1.58
            http://www.snapgene.com
FEATURES             Location/Qualifiers
     source          1..7319
                     /organism="synthetic DNA construct"
                     /mol_type="other DNA"
     enhancer        61..364
                     /label=CMV enhancer
                     /note="human cytomegalovirus immediate early enhancer"
     promoter        365..568
                     /label=CMV promoter
                     /note="human cytomegalovirus (CMV) immediate early
                     promoter"
     primer_bind     519..539
                     /label=CMV-F
                     /note="Human CMV immediate early promoter, forward primer"
     regulatory      3259..3268
                     /regulatory_class="other"
                     /note="vertebrate consensus sequence for strong initiation
                     of translation (Kozak, 1987)"
     CDS             3265..3984
                     /codon_start=1
                     /product="the original enhanced GFP (Yang et al., 1996)"
                     /label=EGFP
                     /note="mammalian codon-optimized"
                     /translation="MVSKGEELFTGVVPILVELDGDVNGHKFSVSGEGEGDATYGKLTL
                     KFICTTGKLPVPWPTLVTTLTYGVQCFSRYPDHMKQHDFFKSAMPEGYVQERTIFFKDD
                     GNYKTRAEVKFEGDTLVNRIELKGIDFKEDGNILGHKLEYNYNSHNVYIMADKQKNGIK
                     VNFKIRHNIEDGSVQLADHYQQNTPIGDGPVLLPDNHYLSTQSALSKDPNEKRDHMVLL
                     EFVTAAGITLGMDELYK"
     CDS             3265..3981
                     /codon_start=1
                     /product="enhanced GFP"
                     /label=EGFP
                     /translation="MVSKGEELFTGVVPILVELDGDVNGHKFSVSGEGEGDATYGKLTL
                     KFICTTGKLPVPWPTLVTTLTYGVQCFSRYPDHMKQHDFFKSAMPEGYVQERTIFFKDD
                     GNYKTRAEVKFEGDTLVNRIELKGIDFKEDGNILGHKLEYNYNSHNVYIMADKQKNGIK
                     VNFKIRHNIEDGSVQLADHYQQNTPIGDGPVLLPDNHYLSTQSALSKDPNEKRDHMVLL
                     EFVTAAGITLGMDELYK"
     primer_bind     complement(3310..3331)
                     /label=EGFP-N
                     /note="EGFP, reverse primer"
     primer_bind     complement(3571..3590)
                     /label=EXFP-R
                     /note="For distinguishing EGFP variants, reverse primer"
     primer_bind     3918..3939
                     /label=EGFP-C
                     /note="EGFP, forward primer"
     polyA_signal    4107..4228
                     /label=SV40 poly(A) signal
                     /note="SV40 polyadenylation signal"
     primer_bind     complement(4144..4163)
                     /label=SV40pA-R
                     /note="SV40 polyA, reverse primer"
     primer_bind     4198..4217
                     /label=EBV-rev
                     /note="SV40 polyA terminator, reverse primer"
     rep_origin      complement(4235..4690)
                     /direction=LEFT
                     /label=f1 ori
                     /note="f1 bacteriophage origin of replication; arrow
                     indicates direction of (+) strand synthesis"
     primer_bind     complement(4372..4393)
                     /label=F1ori-F
                     /note="F1 origin, forward primer"
     primer_bind     4584..4603
                     /label=F1ori-R
                     /note="F1 origin, reverse primer"
     promoter        4717..4821
                     /gene="bla"
                     /label=AmpR promoter
     promoter        4823..5180
                     /label=SV40 promoter
                     /note="SV40 enhancer and early promoter"
     primer_bind     complement(4846..4866)
                     /label=pBABE 3'
                     /note="SV40 enhancer, reverse primer for pBABE vectors"
     rep_origin      5031..5166
                     /label=SV40 ori
                     /note="SV40 origin of replication"
     primer_bind     5093..5112
                     /label=SV40pro-F
                     /note="SV40 promoter/origin, forward primer"
     CDS             5215..6009
                     /codon_start=1
                     /gene="aph(3')-II (or nptII)"
                     /product="aminoglycoside phosphotransferase from Tn5"
                     /label=NeoR/KanR
                     /note="confers resistance to neomycin, kanamycin, and G418
                     (Geneticin(R))"
                     /translation="MIEQDGLHAGSPAAWVERLFGYDWAQQTIGCSDAAVFRLSAQGRP
                     VLFVKTDLSGALNELQDEAARLSWLATTGVPCAAVLDVVTEAGRDWLLLGEVPGQDLLS
                     SHLAPAEKVSIMADAMRRLHTLDPATCPFDHQAKHRIERARTRMEAGLVDQDDLDEEHQ
                     GLAPAELFARLKASMPDGEDLVVTHGDACLPNIMVENGRFSGFIDCGRLGVADRYQDIA
                     LATRDIAEELGGEWADRFLVLYGIAAPDSQRIAFYRLLDEFF"
     primer_bind     complement(5269..5288)
                     /label=Neo-R
                     /note="Neomycin resistance gene, reverse primer"
     primer_bind     5879..5898
                     /label=Neo-F
                     /note="Neomycin resistance gene, forward primer"
     primer_bind     complement(6197..6216)
                     /label=TK-pA-R
                     /note="Thymidine kinase polyA, reverse primer"
     polyA_signal    6241..6288
                     /label=HSV TK poly(A) signal
                     /note="herpes simplex virus thymidine kinase
                     polyadenylation signal (Cole and Stacy, 1985)"
     rep_origin      6617..7205
                     /direction=RIGHT
                     /label=ori
                     /note="high-copy-number ColE1/pMB1/pBR322/pUC origin of
                     replication"
     primer_bind     7106..7125
                     /label=pBR322ori-F
                     /note="pBR322 origin, forward primer"
ORIGIN
        1 tagttattaa tagtaatcaa ttacggggtc attagttcat agcccatata tggagttccg
       61 cgttacataa cttacggtaa atggcccgcc tggctgaccg cccaacgacc cccgcccatt
      121 gacgtcaata atgacgtatg ttcccatagt aacgccaata gggactttcc attgacgtca
      181 atgggtggag tatttacggt aaactgccca cttggcagta catcaagtgt atcatatgcc
      241 aagtacgccc cctattgacg tcaatgacgg taaatggccc gcctggcatt atgcccagta
      301 catgacctta tgggactttc ctacttggca gtacatctac gtattagtca tcgctattac
      361 catggtgatg cggttttggc agtacatcaa tgggcgtgga tagcggtttg actcacgggg
      421 atttccaagt ctccacccca ttgacgtcaa tgggagtttg ttttggcacc aaaatcaacg
      481 ggactttcca aaatgtcgta acaactccgc cccattgacg caaatgggcg gtaggcgtgt
      541 acggtgggag gtctatataa gcagagctgg tttagtgaac cgtcagatcc gctagcgcta
      601 ccggactcag atcctgccat gggcaaccgc ggcatggaag atctcatccc gctggtcaac
      661 cggctgcaag acgccttctc tgccatcggc cagaacgcgg acctcgacct gccgcagatc
      721 gctgtggtgg gcggccagag cgccggcaag agctcggtgc tcgagaattt cgtaggcagg
      781 gacttcttgc ctcgaggatc tggcattgtt acccgacgtc ccctggtctt gcagctggtc
      841 aatgcaacca cagaatatgc cgagttcctg cactgcaagg gaaagaaatt caccgacttc
      901 gaggaggtgc gccttgagat cgaggccgag accgacaggg tcaccggcac caacaagggc
      961 atctcgccgg tgcctatcaa cctccgcgtc tactcgccgc acgtgctgaa cctgaccctg
     1021 gtggacctgc ccggaatgac caaggtcccg gtgggggacc aacctcccga catcgagttc
     1081 cagatccgag acatgcttat gcagtttgtc accaaggaga actgcctcat cctggccgtg
     1141 tcccccgcca actctgacct ggccaattct gacgccctca aggtcgccaa ggaggtggac
     1201 ccccagggcc agcgcaccat cggggtcatc accaagctgg acctgatgga cgagggcaca
     1261 gatgcccgtg atgtgctgga gaacaagctg ctccccctgc gcagaggcta cattggagtg
     1321 gtgaaccgga gccagaagga cattgatggc aagaaggaca ttaccgccgc cttggctgct
     1381 gaacgaaagt tcttcctctc ccatccatct tatcgccact tggctgaccg tatgggcacg
     1441 ccctacctgc agaaggtcct caatcagcaa ctgacgaacc acatccggga cacactggcc
     1501 gggctgcgga acaagctgca gagccagcta ctgtccattg agaaggaggt ggaggaatac
     1561 aagaacttcc gccctgatga cccagctcgc aagaccaagg ccctgctgca gatggtccag
     1621 cagtttgccg tagactttga gaagcgcatt gagggctcag gagatcagat cgacacctac
     1681 gaactgtcag ggggagcccg cattaaccga atcttccacg agcgcttccc tttcgagctg
     1741 gtcaagatgg agtttgatga gaaggaactc cgaagggaga tcagctatgc tatcaagaat
     1801 atccatggca ttagaacggg gctgtttacc ccagacatgg cctttgagac cattgtgaaa
     1861 aagcaggtga agaagatccg agaaccgtgt ctcaagtgtg tggacatggt tatctcggag
     1921 ctaatcagca ccgttagaca gtgcaccaag aagctccagc agtacccgcg gctacgggag
     1981 gagatggagc gcatcgtgac cacccacatc cgggagcgcg agggccgcac taaggagcag
     2041 gtcatgcttc tcatcgatat cgagctggct tacatgaaca ccaaccatga ggacttcata
     2101 ggctttgcca atgctcagca gaggagcaac cagatgaaca agaagaagac ttcagggaac
     2161 caggatgaga ttctggtcat ccgcaagggc tggctgacta tcaataatat tggcatcatg
     2221 aaagggggct ccaaggagta ctggtttgtg ctgactgctg agaatctgtc ctggtacaag
     2281 gatgatgagg agaaagagaa gaaatacatg ctgtctgtgg acaacctcaa gctgcgggac
     2341 gtggagaagg gctttatgtc gagcaagcat atctttgccc tctttaacac ggagcagagg
     2401 aatgtctaca aggattatcg gcagctggag ctagcctgtg agacacagga ggaggtggac
     2461 agctggaagg cctccttcct gagggctggc gtgtaccctg agcgtgttgg ggacaaagag
     2521 aaagccagcg agaccgagga gaatggctcc gacagcttca tgcattccat ggacccacag
     2581 ctggaacggc aagtggagac catccggaat cttgtggact catacatggc cattgtcaac
     2641 aagaccgtga gggacctcat gcccaagacc atcatgcacc tcatgattaa caataccaag
     2701 gagttcatct tctcggagct gctggccaac ctgtactcgt gtggggacca gaacacgctg
     2761 atggaggagt cggcggagca ggcacagcgg cgcgacgaga tgctgcgcat gtaccacgca
     2821 ctgaaggagg cgctcagcat catcggcaac atcaacacga ccaccgtcag cacgcccatg
     2881 cccccgcccg tggacgactc ctggctgcag gtgcagagcg taccggccgg acgcaggtcg
     2941 cccacgtcca gccccacgcc gcagcgccga gcccccgccg tgcccccagc ccggcccggg
     3001 tcgcggggcc ctgctcctgg gcctccgcct gctgggtccg ccctgggggg ggcgcccccc
     3061 gtgccctcca ggccgggggc ttcccctgac cctttcggcc ctccccctca ggtgccctcg
     3121 cgccccaacc gcgccccgcc cggggtcccc agccgatcgg gtcaggcaag tccatcccgt
     3181 cctgagagcc ccaggccccc cttcgacaag cttcgaattc tgcagtcgac ggtaccgcgg
     3241 gcccgggatc caccggtcgc caccatggtg agcaagggcg aggagctgtt caccggggtg
     3301 gtgcccatcc tggtcgagct ggacggcgac gtaaacggcc acaagttcag cgtgtccggc
     3361 gagggcgagg gcgatgccac ctacggcaag ctgaccctga agttcatctg caccaccggc
     3421 aagctgcccg tgccctggcc caccctcgtg accaccctga cctacggcgt gcagtgcttc
     3481 agccgctacc ccgaccacat gaagcagcac gacttcttca agtccgccat gcccgaaggc
     3541 tacgtccagg agcgcaccat cttcttcaag gacgacggca actacaagac ccgcgccgag
     3601 gtgaagttcg agggcgacac cctggtgaac cgcatcgagc tgaagggcat cgacttcaag
     3661 gaggacggca acatcctggg gcacaagctg gagtacaact acaacagcca caacgtctat
     3721 atcatggccg acaagcagaa gaacggcatc aaggtgaact tcaagatccg ccacaacatc
     3781 gaggacggca gcgtgcagct cgccgaccac taccagcaga acacccccat cggcgacggc
     3841 cccgtgctgc tgcccgacaa ccactacctg agcacccagt ccgccctgag caaagacccc
     3901 aacgagaagc gcgatcacat ggtcctgctg gagttcgtga ccgccgccgg gatcactctc
     3961 ggcatggacg agctgtacaa gtaaagcggc cgcgactcta gatcataatc agccatacca
     4021 catttgtaga ggttttactt gctttaaaaa acctcccaca cctccccctg aacctgaaac
     4081 ataaaatgaa tgcaattgtt gttgttaact tgtttattgc agcttataat ggttacaaat
     4141 aaagcaatag catcacaaat ttcacaaata aagcattttt ttcactgcat tctagttgtg
     4201 gtttgtccaa actcatcaat gtatcttaag gcgtaaattg taagcgttaa tattttgtta
     4261 aaattcgcgt taaatttttg ttaaatcagc tcatttttta accaataggc cgaaatcggc
     4321 aaaatccctt ataaatcaaa agaatagacc gagatagggt tgagtgttgt tccagtttgg
     4381 aacaagagtc cactattaaa gaacgtggac tccaacgtca aaggnnnnnn nnnnnnnnnn
     4441 nnnnnnnnnn nnnnnnnnnn nnnnnnnnnn nnntnnnnnn nnnnnnnnnn nnnnnnnnnn
     4501 nnnnnnnnnn nnnnnnnnnn nnnnnnnnnn nnnnnnnnnn nnnnnnnnnn nnnnnnnnnn
     4561 nnnnngnnnn nnnnnnnnnn nnnnnnnnnn nnnnnnnnnn nnnnnnnnnn nnnnnnnnnn
     4621 nnnnnnnnnn nnnnnnnnnn nnnnnnnnnn nnnnnnnnnn nnnnnnnnnn nnnnnnnnnn
     4681 nnnnnnnnnn caggtggcac ttttcgggga aatgtgcgcg gaacccctat ttgtttattt
     4741 ttctaaatac attcaaatat gtatccgctc atgagacaat aaccctgata aatgcttcaa
     4801 taatattgaa aaaggaagag tcctgaggcg gaaagaacca gctgtggaat gtgtgtcagt
     4861 tagggtgtgg aaagtcccca ggctccccag caggcagaag tatgcaaagc atgcatctca
     4921 attagtcagc aaccaggtgt ggaaagtccc caggctcccc agcaggcaga agtatgcaaa
     4981 gcatgcatct caattagtca gcaaccatag tcccgcccct aactccgccc atcccgcccc
     5041 taactccgcc cagttccgcc cattctccgc cccatggctg actaattttt tttatttatg
     5101 cagaggccga ggccgcctcg gcctctgagc tattccagaa gtagtgagga ggcttttttg
     5161 gaggcctagg cttttgcaaa gatcgatcaa gagacaggat gaggatcgtt tcgcatgatt
     5221 gaacaagatg gattgcacgc aggttctccg gccgcttggg tggagaggct attcggctat
     5281 gactgggcac aacagacaat cggctgctct gatgccgccg tgttccggct gtcagcgcag
     5341 gggcgcccgg ttctttttgt caagaccgac ctgtccggtg ccctgaatga actgcaagac
     5401 gaggcagcgc ggctatcgtg gctggccacg acgggcgttc cttgcgcagc tgtgctcgac
     5461 gttgtcactg aagcgggaag ggactggctg ctattgggcg aagtgccggg gcaggatctc
     5521 ctgtcatctc accttgctcc tgccgagaaa gtatccatca tggctgatgc aatgcggcgg
     5581 ctgcatacgc ttgatccggc tacctgccca ttcgaccacc aagcgaaaca tcgcatcgag
     5641 cgagcacgta ctcggatgga agccggtctt gtcgatcagg atgatctgga cgaagagcat
     5701 caggggctcg cgccagccga actgttcgcc aggctcaagg cgagcatgcc cgacggcgag
     5761 gatctcgtcg tgacccatgg cgatgcctgc ttgccgaata tcatggtgga aaatggccgc
     5821 ttttctggat tcatcgactg tggccggctg ggtgtggcgg accgctatca ggacatagcg
     5881 ttggctaccc gtgatattgc tgaagagctt ggcggcgaat gggctgaccg cttcctcgtg
     5941 ctttacggta tcgccgctcc cgattcgcag cgcatcgcct tctatcgcct tcttgacgag
     6001 ttcttctgag cgggactctg gggttcgaaa tgaccgacca agcgacgccc aacctgccat
     6061 cacgagattt cgattccacc gccgccttct atgaaaggtt gggcttcgga atcgttttcc
     6121 gggacgccgg ctggatgatc ctccagcgcg gggatctcat gctggagttc ttcgcccacc
     6181 ctagggggag gctaactgaa acacggaagg agacaatacc ggaaggaacc cgcgctatga
     6241 cggcaataaa aagacagaat aaaacgcacg gtgttgggtc gtttgttcat aaacgcgggg
     6301 ttcggtccca gggctggcac tctgtcgata ccccaccgag accccattgg ggccaatacg
     6361 cccgcgtttc ttccttttcc ccaccccacc ccccaagttc gggtgaaggc ccagggctcg
     6421 cagccaacgt cggggcggca ggccctgcca tagcctcagg ttactcatat atactttaga
     6481 ttgatttaaa acttcatttt taatttaaaa ggatctaggt gaagatcctt tttgataatc
     6541 tcatgaccaa aatcccttaa cgtgagtttt cgttccactg agcgtcagac cccgtagaaa
     6601 agatcaaagg atcttcttga gatccttttt ttctgcgcgt aatctgctgc ttgcaaacaa
     6661 aaaaaccacc gctaccagcg gtggtttgtt tgccggatca agagctacca actctttttc
     6721 cgaaggtaac tggcttcagc agagcgcaga taccaaatac tgtccttcta gtgtagccgt
     6781 agttaggcca ccacttcaag aactctgtag caccgcctac atacctcgct ctgctaatcc
     6841 tgttaccagt ggctgctgcc agtggcgata agtcgtgtct taccgggttg gactcaagac
     6901 gatagttacc ggataaggcg cagcggtcgg gctgaacggg gggttcgtgc acacagccca
     6961 gcttggagcg aacgacctac accgaactga gatacctaca gcgtgagcta tgagaaagcg
     7021 ccacgcttcc cgaagggaga aaggcggaca ggtatccggt aagcggcagg gtcggaacag
     7081 gagagcgcac gagggagctt ccagggggaa acgcctggta tctttatagt cctgtcgggt
     7141 ttcgccacct ctgacttgag cgtcgatttt tgtgatgctc gtcagggggg cggagcctat
     7201 ggaaaaacgc cagcaacgcg gcctttttac ggttcctggc cttttgctgg ccttttgctc
     7261 acatgttctt tcctgcgtta tcccctgatt ctgtggataa ccgtattacc gccatgcat
//
